>Addgene plasmid #82738 | pDONR223_SERPINB5_p.A42F | addgene full sequence | sequence record 161720 | Addgene NGS result
CTTTCCTGCGTTATCCCCTGATTCTGTGGATAACCGTATTACCGCCTTTGAGTGAGCTGATACCGCTCGC
CGCAGCCGAACGACCGAGCGCAGCGAGTCAGTGAGCGAGGAAGCGGAAGAGCGCCCAATACGCAAACCGC
CTCTCCCCGCGCGTTGGCCGATTCATTAATGCAGCTGGCACGACAGGTTTCCCGACTGGAAAGCGGGCAG
TGAGCGCAACGCAATTAATACGCGTACCGCTAGCCAGGAAGAGTTTGTAGAAACGCAAAAAGGCCATCCG
TCAGGATGGCCTTCTGCTTAGTTTGATGCCTGGCAGTTTATGGCGGGCGTCCTGCCCGCCACCCTCCGGG
CCGTTGCTTCACAACGTTCAAATCCGCTCCCGGCGGATTTGTCCTACTCAGGAGAGCGTTCACCGACAAA
CAACAGATAAAACGAAAGGCCCAGTCTTCCGACTGAGCCTTTCGTTTTATTTGATGCCTGGCAGTTCCCT
ACTCTCGCGTTAACGCTAGCATGGATGTTTTCCCAGTCACGACGTTGTAAAACGACGGCCAGTCTTAAGC
TCGGGCCCCAAATAATGATTTTATTTTGACTGATAGTGACCTGTTCGTTGCAACAAATTGATGAGCAATG
CTTTTTTATAATGCCAACTTTGTACAAAAAAGTTGGCATGGATGCCCTGCAACTAGCAAATTCGGCTTTT
GCCGTTGATCTGTTCAAACAACTATGTGAAAAGGAGCCACTGGGCAATGTCCTCTTCTCTCCAATCTGTC
TCTCCACCTCTCTGTCACTTTTTCAAGTGGGTGCTAAAGGTGACACTGCAAATGAAATTGGACAGGTTCT
TCATTTTGAAAATGTCAAAGATGTACCCTTTGGATTTCAAACAGTAACATCGGATGTAAACAAACTTAGT
TCCTTTTACTCACTGAAACTAATCAAGCGGCTCTACGTAGACAAATCTCTGAATCTTTCTACAGAGTTCA
TCAGCTCTACGAAGAGACCCTATGCAAAGGAATTGGAAACTGTTGACTTCAAAGATAAATTGGAAGAAAC
GAAAGGTCAGATCAACAACTCAATTAAGGATCTCACAGATGGCCACTTTGAGAACATTTTAGCTGACAAC
AGTGTGAACGACCAGACCAAAATCCTTGTGGTTAATGCTGCCTACTTTGTTGGCAAGTGGATGAAGAAAT
TTCCTGAATCAGAAACAAAAGAATGTCCTTTCAGAGTCAACAAGGTATGTGGGGCAGCATGTAGCAGTAA
AAGGAGCCCAATTATAGATGTGAAAAATGACAGGGACAGAGTGGGGCATAAATCCATTCCAATGAGGAAC
CTGAGGGCACGGCCGGCAAAGTGCCTTTCCTGATTGCCAACTTTCTTGTACAAAGTTGGCATTATAAGAA
AGCATTGCTTATCAATTTGTTGCAACGAACAGGTCACTATCAGTCAAAATAAAATCATTATTTGCCATCC
AGCTGATATCCCCTATAGTGAGTCGTATTACATGGTCATAGCTGTTTCCTGGCAGCTCTGGCCCGTGTCT
CAAAATCTCTGATGTTACATTGCACAAGATAAAAATATATCATCATGCCTCCTCTAGACCAGCCAGGACA
GAAATGCCTCGACTTCGCTGCTACCCAAGGTTGCCGGGTGACGCACACCGTGGAAACGGATGAAGGCACG
AACCCAGTGGACATAAGCCTGTTCGGTTCGTAAGCTGTAATGCAAGTAGCGTATGCGCTCACGCAACTGG
TCCAGAACCTTGACCGAACGCAGCGGTGGTAACGGCGCAGTGGCGGTTTTCATGGCTTGTTATGACTGTT
TTTTTGGGGTACAGTCTATGCCTCGGGCATCCAAGCAGCAAGCGCGTTACGCCGTGGGTCGATGTTTGAT
GTTATGGAGCAGCAACGATGTTACGCAGCAGGGCAGTCGCCCTAAAACAAAGTTAAACATTATGAGGGAA
GCGGTGATCGCCGAAGTATCGACTCAACTATCAGAGGTAGTTGGCGTCATCGAGCGCCATCTCGAACCGA
CGTTGCTGGCCGTACATTTGTACGGCTCCGCAGTGGATGGCGGCCTGAAGCCACACAGTGATATTGATTT
GCTGGTTACGGTGACCGTAAGGCTTGATGAAACAACGCGGCGAGCTTTGATCAACGACCTTTTGGAAACT
TCGGCTTCCCCTGGAGAGAGCGAGATTCTCCGCGCTGTAGAAGTCACCATTGTTGTGCACGACGACATCA
TTCCGTGGCGTTATCCAGCTAAGCGCGAACTGCAATTTGGAGAATGGCAGCGCAATGACATTCTTGCAGG
TATCTTCGAGCCAGCCACGATCGACATTGATCTGGCTATCTTGCTGACAAAAGCAAGAGAACATAGCGTT
GCCTTGGTAGGTCCAGCGGCGGAGGAACTCTTTGATCCGGTTCCTGAACAGGATCTATTTGAGGCGCTAA
ATGAAACCTTAACGCTATGGAACTCGCCGCCCGACTGGGCTGGCGATGAGCGAAATGTAGTGCTTACGTT
GTCCCGCATTTGGTACAGCGCAGTAACCGGCAAAATCGCGCCGAAGGATGTCGCTGCCGACTGGGCAATG
GAGCGCCTGCCGGCCCAGTATCAGCCCGTCATACTTGAAGCTAGACAGGCTTATCTTGGACAAGAAGAAG
ATCGCTTGGCCTCGCGCGCAGATCAGTTGGAAGAATTTGTCCACTACGTGAAAGGCGAGATCACCAAGGT
AGTCGGCAAATAACCCTCGAGCCACCCATGACCAAAATCCCTTAACGTGAGTTACGCGTCGTTCCACTGA
GCGTCAGACCCCGTAGAAAAGATCAAAGGATCTTCTTGAGATCCTTTTTTTCTGCGCGTAATCTGCTGCT
TGCAAACAAAAAAACCACCGCTACCAGCGGTGGTTTGTTTGCCGGATCAAGAGCTACCAACTCTTTTTCC
GAAGGTAACTGGCTTCAGCAGAGCGCAGATACCAAATACTGTTCTTCTAGTGTAGCCGTAGTTAGGCCAC
CACTTCAAGAACTCTGTAGCACCGCCTACATACCTCGCTCTGCTAATCCTGTTACCAGTGGCTGCTGCCA
GTGGCGATAAGTCGTGTCTTACCGGGTTGGACTCAAGACGATAGTTACCGGATAAGGCGCAGCGGTCGGG
CTGAACGGGGGGTTCGTGCACACAGCCCAGCTTGGAGCGAACGACCTACACCGAACTGAGATACCTACAG
CGTGAGCTATGAGAAAGCGCCACGCTTCCCGAAGGGAGAAAGGCGGACAGGTATCCGGTAAGCGGCAGGG
TCGGAACAGGAGAGCGCACGAGGGAGCTTCCAGGGGGAAACGCCTGGTATCTTTATAGTCCTGTCGGGTT
TCGCCACCTCTGACTTGAGCGTCGATTTTTGTGATGCTCGTCAGGGGGGCGGAGCCTATGGAAAAACGCC
AGCAACGCGGCCTTTTTACGGTTCCTGGCCTTTTGCTGGCCTTTTGCTCACATGTT
Features (pLannotate 1.2.2; 12 found; start..end, strand, type, name):
    121..213     +  CDS            lacI (fragment): lac repressor; lacI; The lac repressor binds to the lac operator to inhibit transcription in E. coli. This inhibition can be relieved by adding lactose or isopropyl-β-D-thiogalactopyranoside (IPTG).
    268..295     -  terminator     rrnB T2 terminator: transcription terminator T2 from the E. coli rrnB gene
    427..470     +  terminator     rrnB T1 terminator: Escherichia coli rrnB; transcription terminator T1 from the E. coli rrnB gene
    517..553     -  CDS            lacZα (fragment): LacZα fragment of β-galactosidase; lacZ fragment
    570..665     +  protein_bind   attL3: mutant version of attL; recombination site for the Gateway® LR reaction LR Clonase™
    668..1234    +  CDS            SERPINB5 (fragment): SPB5_HUMAN - Also known as PI5. Experimental evidence at protein level: Swiss-Prot protein existence level 1. Tumor suppressor. It blocks the growth, invasion, and metastatic properties of mammary tumors. As it does not undergo the S (stressed) to R (relaxed) conformational transition characteristic of active serpins, it exhibits no serine protease inhibitory activity. From Homo sapiens (Human).
   1368..1463    -  protein_bind   attL3: mutant version of attL; recombination site for the Gateway® LR reaction LR Clonase™
   1482..1500    -  promoter       T7 promoter: promoter for bacteriophage T7 RNA polymerase
   1690..1713    +  promoter       Pc promoter (fragment): intI1 (promoter lies within the coding sequence); class 1 integron promoter
   1889..1945    +  CDS            GmR (fragment): gentamycin acetyltransferase; aacC1; confers resistance to gentamycin
   1952..2743    +  CDS            SmR: aminoglycoside adenylyltransferase (Murphy, 1985); aadA; confers resistance to spectinomycin and streptomycin
   2836..3424    +  rep_origin     ori: high-copy-number ColE1/pMB1/pBR322/pUC origin of replication
