[The description below was written by a language model from this plasmid's Addgene catalogue record and pLannotate feature annotations shown in this document.]
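Description:
pDONR223_SERPINB5_p.A42F is a Gateway entry clone built in the pDONR223 backbone, carrying a mutant allele of human SERPINB5 (also called maspin or PI5). It is part of the Target Accelerator Plasmid Collection, associated with a study on high-throughput phenotyping of lung cancer somatic mutations. The sequenced plasmid is about 3.5 kb. It replicates in E. coli from a high-copy ColE1/pUC-type origin and is selected with spectinomycin through the aadA (SmR) aminoglycoside adenylyltransferase gene, which sits downstream of a fragment of a class 1 integron Pc promoter. rrnB T1 and T2 terminators lie upstream of the cloning region and help insulate the insert from read-through transcription. Small lacI, lacZα and GmR fragments are backbone remnants.

The insert is flanked by two attL-type recombination sites (both labelled attL3 by the annotation software), so an LR Clonase reaction can transfer it into any compatible Gateway destination vector. The record lists no promoter for the insert, so expression depends on the destination vector; a T7 promoter annotated beyond the 3′ att site points back toward the insert. The clone is "closed", meaning a stop codon immediately follows the ORF and C-terminal fusions are not possible.

Besides the intended p.A42F substitution, the record lists p.176S>P and a series of insertion/deletion changes from about residue 190 onward, ending with replacement of residues 206–375 by two residues. This fits the feature table, where only a 567 nt fragment matches SERPINB5. The clone therefore appears to encode a C-terminally altered, truncated protein rather than a clean full-length point mutant, which users should consider when interpreting results.
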