Addgene plasmid #82738: pDONR223_SERPINB5_p.A42F
Purpose: Gateway Donor vector containing SERPINB5, part of the Target Accelerator Plasmid Collection.
Depositing lab: Jesse Boehm & Matthew Meyerson & David Root. Depositing organization: Broad Institute. Publication: High-throughput Phenotyping of Lung Cancer Somatic Mutations. Berger AH, Brooks AN, Wu X, Shrestha Y, Chouinard C, Piccioni F, Bagul M, Kamburov A, Imielinski M, Hogstrom L, Zhu C, Yang X, Pantel S, Sakai R, Watson J, Kaplan N, Campbell JD, Singh S, Root DE, Narayan R, Natoli T, Lahr DL, Tirosh I, Tamayo P, Getz G, Wong B, Doench J, Subramanian A, Golub TR, Meyerson M, Boehm JS. Cancer Cell. 2016 Aug 8;30(2):214-28. doi: 10.1016/j.ccell.2016.06.022. Epub 2016 Jul 28. PubMed 27478040.
Backbone
  Vector backbone: pDONR223
  Backbone manufacturer: Invitrogen
  Vector type: Gateway Entry vector
Growth in bacteria
  Bacterial resistance: Spectinomycin, 50 μg/mL
  Growth temperature: 37°C
  Growth strain: DH5alpha
  Copy number: High Copy
Gene/Insert
  Gene/Insert name: SERPINB5 (alt name: NM_002639)
  Species: H. sapiens (human)
  Mutation: p.A42F; p.176S>P; p.190_192delTDTins25; p.194_196delPVQinsSIP; p.198M>R; p.200_201delMEinsLR; p.203_204delTFinsRPAK; p.206_375delinsLS
  Entrez Gene: SERPINB5 (a.k.a. PI5, maspin)
  Promoter: None
  Cloning method: Gateway Cloning
  Sequencing primers: 5′ M13pUC-fwd; 3′ M13-Rev
Terms and licenses: Academic/Nonprofit Terms; Industry Terms: Not Available to Industry
Depositor comments: CLOSED (stop codon immediately follows insert)
How to cite: pDONR223_SERPINB5_p.A42F was a gift from Jesse Boehm & Matthew Meyerson & David Root (Addgene plasmid # 82738 ; http://n2t.net/addgene:82738 ; RRID:Addgene_82738)
