>Addgene plasmid #82738 | pDONR223_SERPINB5_p.A42F | depositor partial sequence | sequence record 157464 | Insert sequence
ATGGATGCCCTGCAACTAGCAAATTCGGCTTTTGCCGTTGATCTGTTCAAACAACTATGTGAAAAGGAGC
CACTGGGCAATGTCCTCTTCTCTCCAATCTGTCTCTCCACCTCTCTGTCACTTTTTCAAGTGGGTGCTAA
AGGTGACACTGCAAATGAAATTGGACAGGTTCTTCATTTTGAAAATGTCAAAGATGTACCCTTTGGATTT
CAAACAGTAACATCGGATGTAAACAAACTTAGTTCCTTTTACTCACTGAAACTAATCAAGCGGCTCTACG
TAGACAAATCTCTGAATCTTTCTACAGAGTTCATCAGCTCTACGAAGAGACCCTATGCAAAGGAATTGGA
AACTGTTGACTTCAAAGATAAATTGGAAGAAACGAAAGGTCAGATCAACAACTCAATTAAGGATCTCACA
GATGGCCACTTTGAGAACATTTTAGCTGACAACAGTGTGAACGACCAGACCAAAATCCTTGTGGTTAATG
CTGCCTACTTTGTTGGCAAGTGGATGAAGAAATTTCCTGAATCAGAAACAAAAGAATGTCCTTTCAGAGT
CAACAAGGTATGTGGGGCAGCATGTAGCAGTAAAAGGAGCCCAATTATAGATGTGAAAAATGATAGGGAC
AGAGTGGGGCATAAATCCATTCCAATGAGGAACCTGAGGGCACGGCCGGCAAAGTGCCTTTCCTGA
